Addgene plasmid #42208: pcDNA3 c-SRC (250-536)
Depositing lab: Robert Lefkowitz. Depositing organization: Duke University. Publication: beta-arrestin1 interacts with the catalytic domain of the tyrosine kinase c-SRC. Role of beta-arrestin1-dependent targeting of c-SRC in receptor endocytosis. Miller WE, Maudsley S, Ahn S, Khan KD, Luttrell LM, Lefkowitz RJ. J Biol Chem. 2000 Apr 14;275(15):11312-9. 10.1074/jbc.275.15.11312 PubMed 10753943.
Backbone
  Vector backbone: pcDNA3
  Backbone manufacturer: Invitrogen
  Backbone size w/o insert (bp): 5446
  Total vector size (bp): 7000
  Vector type: Mammalian Expression
  Selectable markers: Neomycin (select with G418)
Growth in bacteria
  Bacterial resistance: Ampicillin, 100 μg/mL
  Growth temperature: 37°C
  Growth strain: DH5alpha
  Copy number: High Copy
Gene/Insert
  Gene/Insert name: c-SRC (250-536) (alt names: SRC; sarcoma (Schmidt-Ruppin A-2) viral oncogene homolog; p60-Src)
  Species: H. sapiens (human)
  Mutation: contains amino acids 250-536
  GenBank ID: NM_005417.3 AAA60584.1
  Entrez Gene: SRC (a.k.a. ASV, SRC1, THC6, c-SRC, p60-Src)
  Promoter: CMV
  Cloning method: Restriction Enzyme; 5′ cloning site HindIII (not destroyed); 3′ cloning site XhoI (not destroyed)
  Sequencing primers: 5′ CMV-F; 3′ BGH-rev
Terms and licenses: Academic/Nonprofit Terms; Industry Terms: Not Available to Industry
Depositor comments: All c-SRC mutants were generated by polymerase chain reaction using c-SRC (WT) (Addgene Plasmid #42202) as a template, and polymerase chain reaction products containing a minimal Kozak sequence were cloned into the HindIII and XhoI sites of pcDNA3. This construct contains amino acids 250-536 of human c-SRC and is untagged. All sequences were confirmed using an automated ABI DNA sequencer (Howard Hughes Nucleic Acid Facility, Duke University).
How to cite: pcDNA3 c-SRC (250-536) was a gift from Robert Lefkowitz (Addgene plasmid # 42208 ; http://n2t.net/addgene:42208 ; RRID:Addgene_42208)
