[The description below was written by a language model from this plasmid's Addgene catalogue record.]
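Description:
pcDNA3 c-SRC (250-536) is a mammalian expression plasmid built on the Invitrogen pcDNA3 backbone (about 5.4 kb without insert; total size recorded as roughly 7 kb). It is propagated in E. coli as a high-copy plasmid under ampicillin selection. It also carries a neomycin resistance marker, so transfected mammalian cells can be selected with G418. No feature table accompanies the record, so other backbone elements are not individually documented here. The 3′ sequencing primer is BGH-rev, which is consistent with the bovine growth hormone polyadenylation region normally found downstream of the pcDNA3 cloning site.

The insert is a truncated form of human c-SRC, the p60-Src non-receptor tyrosine kinase, encoding amino acids 250-536 only. This fragment covers the C-terminal part of the protein containing the catalytic (kinase) domain and lacks the N-terminal regions, which in full-length Src include the SH3 and SH2 domains. The fragment was amplified by PCR from a wild-type c-SRC plasmid template, given a minimal Kozak sequence to support translation initiation, and cloned between the HindIII and XhoI sites, both of which remain intact. Expression is driven by the CMV promoter, and the protein is untagged, so detection would have to rely on the Src sequence itself rather than an epitope tag.

The construct belongs to a series of c-SRC deletion mutants. The associated study concerns the interaction of beta-arrestin1 with the catalytic domain of c-SRC and the role of this targeting in receptor endocytosis. The plasmid therefore suits transient or stable expression of the isolated kinase region in mammalian cells for domain-mapping and protein interaction experiments.
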