>Addgene plasmid #42208 | pcDNA3 c-SRC (250-536) | addgene partial sequence | sequence record 57558 | BGH-rev 5'-TAGAAGGCACAGTCGAGG-3'
TAGCATTTAGGTGACACTATAGAATAGGGCCCTCTAGATGCATGCTCGAGCGGCCGCTCTAGCGCCTGTG
CCTAGAGGTTCTCCCCGGGCTGGTACTGGGGCTCGGTGGACGTGAAGTAGTCCTCCAGGAAGGCCTGCAG
GTACTCGAAGGTGGGCCGCTCCTCAGGCTCCTTCCGCCAGCACTGGCACATGAGGTCGTGCAGGGACTCG
GGACACTCCGGCGGGCAGGGCATCCGGTAGCCCCGCTCCACCTGGTCCAGCACCTCGCGGTTCACCATCC
CAGGGTAGGGCACCCGTCCCTTTGTGGTGAGCTCAGTCAGCAGGATCCCGAAGGACCACACGTCCGACTT
GATGGTGAAGCGGCCATAGAGGGCAGCTTCTGGAGCCGTCCACTTGATGGGGAATTTGGCACCTTGCCGC
GCCGTGTACTCATTGTCTTCAATGAGCCGAGCCAGCCCAAAGTCGGCCACTTTGCACACCAGGTTCTCTC
CCACCAGGATGTTGGCTGCACGAAGGTCCCGGTGGACGTAGTTCATCCGCTCCACGTACGCCATGCCTGA
GGCGATCTGAGCAGCCATGTCCACCAGCTGAGGCAGCCGCAGGTACTTGCCTGTCTCCCCCTTGAGAAAG
TCCAGCAAACTCCCCTTGCTCATGTACTCCGTGACGATGTAAATGGGCTCCTCTGAAACCACAGCATACA
ACTGCACCAGCTTCTCATGCCTCAGCTTCTTCATGACCTGGGCCTCCTGCAGGAAGGCCTCTGGAGACAT
CGTGCCAGGCTTCAGGGTTTTGATGGCCACCCTGGTGGTACCGTTCCAGGTCCCCATCCACACCTCGCCA
AAGCAGCCCTGGCCCAGCTTGACCTCCAGC
