>Addgene plasmid #42208 | pcDNA3 c-SRC (250-536) | addgene partial sequence | sequence record 57710 | CMV-F 5'-CGCAAATGGGCGGTAGGCGTG-3'
CTATATAAGCAGAGCTCTCTGGCTAACTAGAGAACCCACTGCTTACTGGCTTATCGAAATTAATACGACT
CACTATAGGGAGACCCAAGCTTCATGACGTCCAAGCCGCAGACTCAGGGCCTGGCCAAGGATGCCTGGGA
GATCCCTCGGGAGTCGCTGCGGCTGGAGGTCAAGCTGGGCCAGGGCTGCTTTGGCGAGGTGTGGATGGGG
ACCTGGAACGGTACCACCAGGGTGGCCATCAAAACCCTGAAGCCTGGCACGATGTCTCCAGAGGCCTTCC
TGCAGGAGGCCCAGGTCATGAAGAAGCTGAGGCATGAGAAGCTGGTGCAGTTGTATGCTGTGGTTTCAGA
GGAGCCCATTTACATCGTCACGGAGTACATGAGCAAGGGGAGTTTGCTGGACTTTCTCAAGGGGGAGACA
GGCAAGTACCTGCGGCTGCCTCAGCTGGTGGACATGGCTGCTCAGATCGCCTCAGGCATGGCGTACGTGG
AGCGGATGAACTACGTCCACCGGGACCTTCGTGCAGCCAACATCCTGGTGGGAGAGAACCTGGTGTGCAA
AGTGGCCGACTTTGGGCTGGCTCGGCTCATTGAAGACAATGAGTACACGGCGCGGCAAGGTGCCAAATTC
CCCATCAAGTGGACGGCTCCAGAAGCTGCCCTCTATGGCCGCTTCACCATCAAGTCGGACGTGTGGTCCT
TCGGGATCCTGCTGACTGAGCTCACCACAAAGGGACGGGTGCCCTACCCTGGGATGGTGAACCGCGAGGT
GCTGGACCAGGTGGAGCGGGGCTACCGGATGCCCTGCCCGCCGGAGTGTCCCGAGTCCCTGCACGACCTC
ATGTGCCAGTGCTGGCGGAAGGAGCCTGAGGAGCGGCCCACCTTC
